>Addgene plasmid #14369 | pAG425GAL-ccdB-DsRed | depositor full sequence | sequence record 8032 | Author sequence
GACGAAAGGGCCTCGTGATACGCCTATTTTTATAGGTTAATGTCATGATAATAATGGTTTCTTAGTATGA
TCCAATATCAAAGGAAATGATAGCATTGAAGGATGAGACTAATCCAATTGAGGAGTGGCAGCATATAGAA
CAGCTAAAGGGTAGTGCTGAAGGAAGCATACGATACCCCGCATGGAATGGGATAATATCACAGGAGGTAC
TAGACTACCTTTCATCCTACATAAATAGACGCATATAAGTACGCATTTAAGCATAAACACGCACTATGCC
GTTCTTCTCATGTATATATATATACAGGCAACACGCAGATATAGGTGCGACGTGAACAGTGAGCTGTATG
TGCGCAGCTCGCGTTGCATTTTCGGAAGCGCTCGTTTTCGGAAACGCTTTGAAGTTCCTATTCCGAAGTT
CCTATTCTCTAGAAAGTATAGGAACTTCAGAGCGCTTTTGAAAACCAAAAGCGCTCTGAAGACGCACTTT
CAAAAAACCAAAAACGCACCGGACTGTAACGAGCTACTAAAATATTGCGAATACCGCTTCCACAAACATT
GCTCAAAAGTATCTCTTTGCTATATATCTCTGTGCTATATCCCTATATAACCTACCCATCCACCTTTCGC
TCCTTGAACTTGCATCTAAACTCGACCTCTACATTTTTTATGTTTATCTCTAGTATTACTCTTTAGACAA
AAAAATTGTAGTAAGAACTATTCATAGAGTGAATCGAAAACAATACGAAAATGTAAACATTTCCTATACG
TAGTATATAGAGACAAAATAGAAGAAACCGTTCATAATTTTCTGACCAATGAAGAATCATCAACGCTATC
ACTTTCTGTTCACAAAGTATGCGCAATCCACATCGGTATAGAATATAATCGGGGATGCCTTTATCTTGAA
AAAATGCACCCGCAGCTTCGCTAGTAATCAGTAAACGCGGGAAGTGGAGTCAGGCTTTTTTTATGGAAGA
GAAAATAGACACCAAAGTAGCCTTCTTCTAACCTTAACGGACCTACAGTGCAAAAAGTTATCAAGAGACT
GCATTATAGAGCGCACAAAGGAGAAAAAAAGTAATCTAAGATGCTTTGTTAGAAAAATAGCGCTCTCGGG
ATGCATTTTTGTAGAACAAAAAAGAAGTATAGATTCTTTGTTGGTAAAATAGCGCTCTCGCGTTGCATTT
CTGTTCTGTAAAAATGCAGCTCAGATTCTTTGTTTGAAAAATTAGCGCTCTCGCGTTGCATTTTTGTTTT
ACAAAAATGAAGCACAGATTCTTCGTTGGTAAAATAGCGCTTTCGCGTTGCATTTCTGTTCTGTAAAAAT
GCAGCTCAGATTCTTTGTTTGAAAAATTAGCGCTCTCGCGTTGCATTTTTGTTCTACAAAATGAAGCACA
GATGCTTCGTTCAGGTGGCACTTTTCGGGGAAATGTGCGCGGAACCCCTATTTGTTTATTTTTCTAAATA
CATTCAAATATGTATCCGCTCATGAGACAATAACCCTGATAAATGCTTCAATAATATTGAAAAAGGAAGA
GTATGAGTATTCAACATTTCCGTGTCGCCCTTATTCCCTTTTTTGCGGCATTTTGCCTTCCTGTTTTTGC
TCACCCAGAAACGCTGGTGAAAGTAAAAGATGCTGAAGATCAGTTGGGTGCACGAGTGGGTTACATCGAA
CTGGATCTCAACAGCGGTAAGATCCTTGAGAGTTTTCGCCCCGAAGAACGTTTTCCAATGATGAGCACTT
TTAAAGTTCTGCTATGTGGCGCGGTATTATCCCGTATTGACGCCGGGCAAGAGCAACTCGGTCGCCGCAT
ACACTATTCTCAGAATGACTTGGTTGAGTACTCACCAGTCACAGAAAAGCATCTTACGGATGGCATGACA
GTAAGAGAATTATGCAGTGCTGCCATAACCATGAGTGATAACACTGCGGCCAACTTACTTCTGACAACGA
TCGGAGGACCGAAGGAGCTAACCGCTTTTTTGCACAACATGGGGGATCATGTAACTCGCCTTGATCGTTG
GGAACCGGAGCTGAATGAAGCCATACCAAACGACGAGCGTGACACCACGATGCCTGTAGCAATGGCAACA
ACGTTGCGCAAACTATTAACTGGCGAACTACTTACTCTAGCTTCCCGGCAACAATTAATAGACTGGATGG
AGGCGGATAAAGTTGCAGGACCACTTCTGCGCTCGGCCCTTCCGGCTGGCTGGTTTATTGCTGATAAATC
TGGAGCCGGTGAGCGTGGGTCTCGCGGTATCATTGCAGCACTGGGGCCAGATGGTAAGCCCTCCCGTATC
GTAGTTATCTACACGACGGGGAGTCAGGCAACTATGGATGAACGAAATAGACAGATCGCTGAGATAGGTG
CCTCACTGATTAAGCATTGGTAACTGTCAGACCAAGTTTACTCATATATACTTTAGATTGATTTAAAACT
TCATTTTTAATTTAAAAGGATCTAGGTGAAGATCCTTTTTGATAATCTCATGACCAAAATCCCTTAACGT
GAGTTTTCGTTCCACTGAGCGTCAGACCCCGTAGAAAAGATCAAAGGATCTTCTTGAGATCCTTTTTTTC
TGCGCGTAATCTGCTGCTTGCAAACAAAAAAACCACCGCTACCAGCGGTGGTTTGTTTGCCGGATCAAGA
GCTACCAACTCTTTTTCCGAAGGTAACTGGCTTCAGCAGAGCGCAGATACCAAATACTGTCCTTCTAGTG
TAGCCGTAGTTAGGCCACCACTTCAAGAACTCTGTAGCACCGCCTACATACCTCGCTCTGCTAATCCTGT
TACCAGTGGCTGCTGCCAGTGGCGATAAGTCGTGTCTTACCGGGTTGGACTCAAGACGATAGTTACCGGA
TAAGGCGCAGCGGTCGGGCTGAACGGGGGGTTCGTGCACACAGCCCAGCTTGGAGCGAACGACCTACACC
GAACTGAGATACCTACAGCGTGAGCTATGAGAAAGCGCCACGCTTCCCGAAGGGAGAAAGGCGGACAGGT
ATCCGGTAAGCGGCAGGGTCGGAACAGGAGAGCGCACGAGGGAGCTTCCAGGGGGAAACGCCTGGTATCT
TTATAGTCCTGTCGGGTTTCGCCACCTCTGACTTGAGCGTCGATTTTTGTGATGCTCGTCAGGGGGGCGG
AGCCTATGGAAAAACGCCAGCAACGCGGCCTTTTTACGGTTCCTGGCCTTTTGCTGGCCTTTTGCTCACA
TGTTCTTTCCTGCGTTATCCCCTGATTCTGTGGATAACCGTATTACCGCCTTTGAGTGAGCTGATACCGC
TCGCCGCAGCCGAACGACCGAGCGCAGCGAGTCAGTGAGCGAGGAAGCGGAAGAGCGCCCAATACGCAAA
CCGCCTCTCCCCGCGCGTTGGCCGATTCATTAATGCAGCTGGCACGACAGGTTTCCCGACTGGAAAGCGG
GCAGTGAGCGCAACGCAATTAATGTGAGTTACCTCACTCATTAGGCACCCCAGGCTTTACACTTTATGCT
TCCGGCTCCTATGTTGTGTGGAATTGTGAGCGGATAACAATTTCACACAGGAAACAGCTATGACCATGAT
TACGCCAAGCGCGCAATTAACCCTCACTAAAGGGAACAAAAGCTGGAGCTCTAGTACGGATTAGAAGCCG
CCGAGCGGGCGACAGCCCTCCGACGGAAGACTCTCCTCCGTGCGTCCTCGTCTTCACCGGTCGCGTTCCT
GAAACGCAGATGTGCCTCGCGCCGCACTGCTCCGAACAATAAAGATTCTACAATACTAGCTTTTATGGTT
ATGAAGAGGAAAAATTGGCAGTAACCTGGCCCCACAAACCTTCAAATTAACGAATCAAATTAACAACCAT
AGGATGATAATGCGATTAGTTTTTTAGCCTTATTTCTGGGGTAATTAATCAGCGAAGCGATGATTTTTGA
TCTATTAACAGATATATAAATGGAAAAGCTGCATAACCACTTTAACTAATACTTTCAACATTTTCAGTTT
GTATTACTTCTTATTCAAATGTCATAAAAGTATCAACAAAAAATTGTTAATATACCTCTATACTTTAACG
TCAAGGAGAAAAAACCCCGGATTCTAGAACTAGTGGATCCCCCATCACAAGTTTGTACAAAAAAGCTGAA
CGAGAAACGTAAAATGATATAAATATCAATATATTAAATTAGATTTTGCATAAAAAACAGACTACATAAT
ACTGTAAAACACAACATATCCAGTCACTATGGCGGCCGCATTAGGCACCCCAGGCTTTACACTTTATGCT
TCCGGCTCGTATAATGTGTGGATTTTGAGTTAGGATCCGTCGAGATTTTCAGGAGCTAAGGAAGCTAAAA
TGGAGAAAAAAATCACTGGATATACCACCGTTGATATATCCCAATGGCATCGTAAAGAACATTTTGAGGC
ATTTCAGTCAGTTGCTCAATGTACCTATAACCAGACCGTTCAGCTGGATATTACGGCCTTTTTAAAGACC
GTAAAGAAAAATAAGCACAAGTTTTATCCGGCCTTTATTCACATTCTTGCCCGCCTGATGAATGCTCATC
CGGAATTCCGTATGGCAATGAAAGACGGTGAGCTGGTGATATGGGATAGTGTTCACCCTTGTTACACCGT
TTTCCATGAGCAAACTGAAACGTTTTCATCGCTCTGGAGTGAATACCACGACGATTTCCGGCAGTTTCTA
CACATATATTCGCAAGATGTGGCGTGTTACGGTGAAAACCTGGCCTATTTCCCTAAAGGGTTTATTGAGA
ATATGTTTTTCGTCTCAGCCAATCCCTGGGTGAGTTTCACCAGTTTTGATTTAAACGTGGCCAATATGGA
CAACTTCTTCGCCCCCGTTTTCACCATGGGCAAATATTATACGCAAGGCGACAAGGTGCTGATGCCGCTG
GCGATTCAGGTTCATCATGCCGTCTGTGATGGCTTCCATGTCGGCAGAATGCTTAATGAATTACAACAGT
ACTGCGATGAGTGGCAGGGCGGGGCGTAAACGCCGCGTGGATCCGGCTTACTAAAAGCCAGATAACAGTA
TGCGTATTTGCGCGCTGATTTTTGCGGTATAAGAATATATACTGATATGTATACCCGAAGTATGTCAAAA
AGAGGTATGCTATGAAGCAGCGTATTACAGTGACAGTTGACAGCGACAGCTATCAGTTGCTCAAGGCATA
TATGATGTCAATATCTCCGGTCTGGTAAGCACAACCATGCAGAATGAAGCCCGTCGTCTGCGTGCCGAAC
GCTGGAAAGCGGAAAATCAGGAAGGGATGGCTGAGGTCGCCCGGTTTATTGAAATGAACGGCTCTTTTGC
TGACGAGAACAGGGGCTGGTGAAATGCAGTTTAAGGTTTACACCTATAAAAGAGAGAGCCGTTATCGTCT
GTTTGTGGATGTACAGAGTGATATTATTGACACGCCCGGGCGACGGATGGTGATCCCCCTGGCCAGTGCA
CGTCTGCTGTCAGATAAAGTCTCCCGTGAACTTTACCCGGTGGTGCATATCGGGGATGAAAGCTGGCGCA
TGATGACCACCGATATGGCCAGTGTGCCGGTCTCCGTTATCGGGGAAGAAGTGGCTGATCTCAGCCACCG
CGAAAATGACATCAAAAACGCCATTAACCTGATGTTCTGGGGAATATAAATGTCAGGCTCCCTTATACAC
AGCCAGTCTGCAGGTCGACCATAGTGACTGGATATGTTGTGTTTTACAGTATTATGTAGTCTGTTTTTTA
TGCAAAATCTAATTTAATATATTGATATTTATATCATTTTACGTTTCTCGTTCAGCTTTCTTGTACAAAG
TGGTGATGGGCTGCAGGAATTCGATATCAAGCTTAATGGACAACACCGAGGACGTCATCAAGGAGTTCAT
GCAGTTCAAGGTGCGCATGGAGGGCTCCGTGAACGGCCACTACTTCGAGATCGAGGGCGAGGGCGAGGGC
AAGCCCTACGAGGGCACCCAGACCGCCAAGCTGCAGGTGACCAAGGGCGGCCCCCTGCCCTTCGCCTGGG
ACATCCTGTCCCCCCAGTTCCAGTACGGCTCCAAGGCCTACGTGAAGCACCCCGCCGACATCCCCGACTA
CATGAAGCTGTCCTTCCCCGAGGGCTTCACCTGGGAGCGCTCCATGAACTTCGAGGACGGCGGCGTGGTG
GAGGTGCAGCAGGACTCCTCCCTGCAGGACGGCACCTTCATCTACAAGGTGAAGTTCAAGGGCGTGAACT
TCCCCGCCGACGGCCCCGTAATGCAGAAGAAGACTGCCGGCTGGGAGCCCTCCACCGAGAAGCTGTACCC
CCAGGACGGCGTGCTGAAGGGCGAGATCTCCCACGCCCTGAAGCTGAAGGACGGCGGCCACTACACCTGC
GACTTCAAGACCGTGTACAAGGCCAAGAAGCCCGTGCAGCTGCCCGGCAACCACTACGTGGACTCCAAGC
TGGACATCACCAACCACAACGAGGACTACACCGTGGTGGAGCAGTACGAGCACGCCGAGGCCCGCCACTC
CGGCTCCCAGTAGCTCGAGTCATGTAATTAGTTATGTCACGCTTACATTCACGCCCTCCCCCCACATCCG
CTCTAACCGAAAAGGAAGGAGTTAGACAACCTGAAGTCTAGGTCCCTATTTATTTTTTTATAGTTATGTT
AGTATTAAGAACGTTATTTATATTTCAAATTTTTCTTTTTTTTCTGTACAGACGCGTGTACGCATGTAAC
ATTATACTGAAAACCTTGCTTGAGAAGGTTTTGGGACGCTCGAAGGCTTTAATTTGCGGCCGGTACCCAA
TTCGCCCTATAGTGAGTCGTATTACGCGCGCTCACTGGCCGTCGTTTTACAACGTCGTGACTGGGAAAAC
CCTGGCGTTACCCAACTTAATCGCCTTGCAGCACATCCCCCTTTCGCCAGCTGGCGTAATAGCGAAGAGG
CCCGCACCGATCGCCCTTCCCAACAGTTGCGCAGCCTGAATGGCGAATGGCGCG
[124 nt withheld, positions 6985-7108]
C
[91 nt withheld, positions 7110-7200]
A
[49 nt withheld, positions 7202-7250]
CCTTTGACGTTGGAGTCCACGTTCTTT
[37 nt withheld, positions 7278-7314]
ACCCTATCTCGGTCTATTCTTTTGATTTATAAGGGATTTTGCCGATTTCGGCCTATTGGTTAAAAAATGA
GCTGATTTAACAAAAATTTAACGCGAATTTTAACAAAATATTAACGTTTACAATTTCCTGATGCGGTATT
TTCTCCTTACGCATCTGTGCGGTATTTCACACCGCATATCGACGGTCGAGGAGAACTTCTAGTATATCCA
CATACCTAATATTATTGCCTTATTAAAAATGGAATCCCAACAATTACATCAAAATCCACATTCTCTTCAA
AATCAATTGTCCTGTACTTCCTTGTTCATGTGTGTTCAAAAACGTTATATTTATAGGATAATTATACTCT
ATTTCTCAACAAGTAATTGGTTGTTTGGCCGAGCGGTCTAAGGCGCCTGATTCAAGAAATATCTTGACCG
CAGTTAACTGTGGGAATACTCAGGTATCGTAAGATGCAAGAGTTCGAATCTCTTAGCAACCATTATTTTT
TTCCTCAACATAACGAGAACACACAGGGGCGCTATCGCACAGAATCAAATTCGATGACTGGAAATTTTTT
GTTAATTTCAGAGGTCGCCTGACGCATATACCTTTTTCAACTGAAAAATTGGGAGAAAAAGGAAAGGTGA
GAGGCCGGAACCGGCTTTTCATATAGAATAGAGAAGCGTTCATGACTAAATGCTTGCATCACAATACTTG
AAGTTGACAATATTATTTAAGGACCTATTGTTTTTTCCAATAGGTGGTTAGCAATCGTCTTACTTTCTAA
CTTTTCTTACCTTTTACATTTCAGCAATATATATATATATTTCAAGGATATACCATTCTAATGTCTGCCC
CTATGTCTGCCCCTAAGAAGATCGTCGTTTTGCCAGGTGACCACGTTGGTCAAGAAATCACAGCCGAAGC
CATTAAGGTTCTTAAAGCTATTTCTGATGTTCGTTCCAATGTCAAGTTCGATTTCGAAAATCATTTAATT
GGTGGTGCTGCTATCGATGCTACAGGTGTCCCACTTCCAGATGAGGCGCTGGAAGCCTCCAAGAAGGTTG
ATGCCGTTTTGTTAGGTGCTGTGGCTGGTCCTAAATGGGGTACCGGTAGTGTTAGACCTGAACAAGGTTT
ACTAAAAATCCGTAAAGAACTTCAATTGTACGCCAACTTAAGACCATGTAACTTTGCATCCGACTCTCTT
TTAGACTTATCTCCAATCAAGCCACAATTTGCTAAAGGTACTGACTTCGTTGTTGTCAGAGAATTAGTGG
GAGGTATTTACTTTGGTAAGAGAAAGGAAGACGATGGTGATGGTGTCGCTTGGGATAGTGAACAATACAC
CGTTCCAGAAGTGCAAAGAATCACAAGAATGGCCGCTTTCATGGCCCTACAACATGAGCCACCATTGCCT
ATTTGGTCCTTGGATAAAGCTAATCTTTTGGCCTCTTCAAGATTATGGAGAAAAACTGTGGAGGAAACCA
TCAAGAACGAATTCCCTACATTGAAGGTTCAACATCAATTGATTGATTCTGCCGCCATGATCCTAGTTAA
GAACCCAACCCACCTAAATGGTATTATAATCACCAGCAACATGTTTGGTGATATCATCTCCGATGAAGCC
TCCGTTATCCCAGGTTCCTTGGGTTTGTTGCCATCTGCGTCCTTGGCCTCTTTGCCAGACAAGAACACCG
CATTTGGTTTGTACGAACCATGCCACGGTTCTGCTCCAGATTTGCCAAAGAATAAGGTTGACCCTATCGC
CACTATCTTGTCTGCTGCAATGATGTTGAAATTGTCATTGAACTTGCCTGAAGAAGGTAAGGCCATTGAA
GATGCAGTTAAAAAGGTTTTGGATGCAGGTATCAGAACTGGTGATTTAGGTGGTTCCAACAGTACCACCG
AAGTCGGTGATGCTGTCGCCGAAGAAGTTAAGAAAATCCTTGCTTAAAAAGATTCTCTTTTTTTATGATA
TTTGTACATAAACTTTATAAATGAAATTCATAATAGAAACGACACGAAATTACAAAATGGAATATGTTCA
TAGGGTAGACGAAACTATATACGCAATCTACATACATTTATCAAGAAGGAGAAAAAGGAGGATAGTAAAG
GAATACAGGTAAGCAAATTGATACTAATGGCTCAACGTGATAAGGAAAAAGAATTGCACTTTAACATTAA
TATTGACAAGGAGGAGGGCACCACACAAAAAGTTAGGTGTAACAGAAAATCATGAAACTACGATTCCTAA
TTTGATATTGGAGGATTTTCTCTAAAAAAAAAAAAATACAACAAATAAAAAACACTCAATGACCTGACCA
TTTGATGGAGTTTAAGTCAATACCTTCTTGAAGCATTTCCCATAATGGTGAAAGTTCCCTCAAGAATTTT
ACTCTGTCAGAAACGGCCTTACGACGTAGTCGATATGGTGCACTCTCAGTACAATCTGCTCTGATGCCGC
ATAGTTAAGCCAGCCCCGACACCCGCCAACACCCGCTGACGCGCCCTGACGGGCTTGTCTGCTCCCGGCA
TCCGCTTACAGACAAGCTGTGACCGTCTCCGGGAGCTGCATGTGTCAGAGGTTTTCACCGTCATCACCGA
AACGCGCGA
Features (pLannotate 1.2.2; 31 found; start..end, strand, type, name):
     69..1411    +  rep_origin     2μ ori: yeast 2μ plasmid origin of replication
   1438..1542    +  promoter       AmpR promoter: bla
   1543..2403    +  CDS            AmpR: β-lactamase; bla; confers resistance to ampicillin, carbenicillin, and related antibiotics
   2574..3162    +  rep_origin     ori: high-copy-number ColE1/pMB1/pBR322/pUC origin of replication
   3345..3437    +  CDS            lacI (fragment): lac repressor; lacI; The lac repressor binds to the lac operator to inhibit transcription in E. coli. This inhibition can be relieved by adding lactose or isopropyl-β-D-thiogalactopyranoside (IPTG).
   3450..3471    +  protein_bind   CAP binding site: CAP binding activates transcription in the presence of cAMP. E. coli catabolite activator protein
   3486..3516    +  promoter       lac promoter: promoter for the E. coli lac operon
   3524..3540    +  protein_bind   lac operator: The lac repressor binds to the lac operator to inhibit transcription in E. coli. This inhibition can be relieved by adding lactose or isopropyl-β-D-thiogalactopyranoside (IPTG). lac repressor encoded by lacI
   3585..3603    +  promoter       T3 promoter: promoter for bacteriophage T3 RNA polymerase
   3627..4068    +  promoter       GAL1 promoter: S. cerevisiae GAL1; inducible promoter, regulated by Gal4
   4083..4103    +  misc_feature   MCS (fragment): pBluescript multiple cloning site
   4107..4231    +  protein_bind   attR1: mutant version of attR; recombination site for the Gateway® LR reaction LR Clonase™
   4256..4286    +  promoter       lac UV5 promoter: E. coli lac promoter with an "up" mutation
   4310..4339    +  promoter       cat promoter (fragment): promoter of the E. coli cat gene encoding chloramphenicol acetyltransferase
   4340..4999    +  CDS            CmR: chloramphenicol acetyltransferase; cat; confers resistance to chloramphenicol
   5181..5339    +  CDS            ccdA (fragment): CCDA_ECO57 - Also known as H, letA. Experimental evidence at protein level: Swiss-Prot protein existence level 1. Antitoxin component of a type II toxin-antitoxin (TA) system which inhibits the post-segregational killing (PSK) of plasmid-free cells, also referred to as a plasmid addiction system. Binds to and blocks the activity of CcdB; will also remove bound CcdB protein from the CcdB-GyrA complex by forming a CcdA-CcdB complex, a process termed rejuvenation. Functions as a transcriptional corepressor for the ccdAB operon, repression also requires CcdB (By similarity). From Escherichia coli
   5344..5646    +  CDS            ccdB: CCDB_ECOLI - Also known as G, letB, letD. Experimental evidence at protein level: Swiss-Prot protein existence level 1. Toxic component of a type II toxin-antitoxin (TA) system, functioning in plasmid maintainence. Responsible for the post- segregational killing (PSK) of plasmid-free cells, also referred to as a plasmid addiction system. Half-life of over 2 hours. Cell killing by CcdB is accompanied by filamentation, defects in chromosome and plasmid segregation, defects in cell division, formation of anucleate cells, decreased DNA synthesis and plasmid loss. Interferes with the activity of DN
   5690..5814    -  protein_bind   attR2: mutant version of attR; recombination site for the Gateway® LR reaction LR Clonase™
   5818..5845    +  misc_feature   MCS (fragment): pBluescript multiple cloning site
   5846..6523    +  CDS            DsRed-Monomer: monomeric derivative of DsRed fluorescent protein (Strongin et al., 2007) mammalian codon-optimized
   6530..6777    +  terminator     CYC1 terminator: S. cerevisiae CYC1; transcription terminator for CYC1
   6796..6814    -  promoter       T7 promoter: promoter for bacteriophage T7 RNA polymerase
   6822..6977    +  CDS            lacZα (fragment): LacZα fragment of β-galactosidase; lacZ fragment
   6985..7440    +  rep_origin     f1 ori (sequence partly withheld): f1 bacteriophage origin of replication; arrow indicates direction of (+) strand synthesis
   7441..7493    -  misc_feature   bom (fragment): basis of mobility region from pBR322
   7523..7600    +  CDS            YO192_YEAST (fragment): Experimental evidence at protein level: Swiss-Prot protein existence level 1. From Saccharomyces cerevisiae (strain ATCC 204508 / S288c) (Baker's yeast).
   7740..8144    +  promoter       LEU2 promoter: S. cerevisiae LEU2
   8157..9251    +  CDS            LEU2: 3-isopropylmalate dehydrogenase, required for leucine biosynthesis; S. cerevisiae LEU2; yeast auxotrophic marker
   9613..9714    -  CDS            NFS1 (fragment): NFS1_YEAST - Also known as SPL1 From Saccharomyces cerevisiae (strain ATCC 204508 / S288c) (Baker's yeast).
   9727..9777    -  misc_feature   bom (fragment): basis of mobility region from pBR322
   9879..1       -  CDS            rop (fragment) (across the origin): Rop protein, which maintains plasmids at low copy number; rop
