[The description below was written by a language model from this plasmid's Addgene catalogue record and pLannotate feature annotations shown in this document.]
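Description:
pAG425GAL-ccdB-DsRed is an empty Gateway destination vector for galactose-inducible protein expression in Saccharomyces cerevisiae, built on the pRS425 backbone. It is a yeast–E. coli shuttle plasmid. In yeast it replicates episomally from the 2μ origin and is selected through the LEU2 auxotrophic marker, which is driven by its own promoter. In bacteria it relies on a high-copy ColE1/pUC-type origin and ampicillin resistance. An f1 origin and remnants of the pBluescript-style lac/lacZα region, with flanking T3 and T7 promoters, are carried over from the parental backbone.

The expression unit consists of the GAL1 promoter, which is regulated by Gal4, followed by a Gateway cassette bounded by attR1 and attR2, then a DsRed coding sequence and the CYC1 terminator. The feature annotation identifies the fluorescent protein as DsRed-Monomer, a monomeric derivative. The cassette contains a chloramphenicol resistance gene and the ccdB toxin gene. For this reason the unrecombined vector is selected with both chloramphenicol and ampicillin, and it must be maintained in ccdB-tolerant strains.

In an LR recombination reaction with an entry clone, the gene of interest replaces the CmR–ccdB segment, and ccdB counterselects against non-recombinant plasmids in standard E. coli hosts. Because DsRed lies downstream of attR2, an inserted open reading frame lacking a stop codon is expressed as a C-terminal DsRed fusion. No insert is present in the deposited plasmid. It belongs to a suite of yeast Gateway vectors designed for high-throughput genetic analysis, and it suits inducible, high-copy expression and fluorescence-based localization of tagged proteins. The depositor notes that the supplied full sequence is for reference only and may not match the plasmid exactly.
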