Addgene plasmid #14369: pAG425GAL-ccdB-DsRed
Purpose: (Empty Backbone)
Depositing lab: Susan Lindquist. Depositing organization: Whitehead Institute for Biomedical Research. Publication: A suite of Gateway cloning vectors for high-throughput genetic analysis in Saccharomyces cerevisiae. Alberti S, Gitler AD, Lindquist S. Yeast. 2007 Oct . 24(10):913-9. 10.1002/yea.1502 PubMed 17583893.
Backbone
  Vector backbone: pRS425
  Vector type: Yeast Expression ; Gateway Destination
  Selectable markers: LEU2
Growth in bacteria
  Bacterial resistance: Chloramphenicol and Ampicillin, 25 & 100 μg/mL
  Growth temperature: 37°C
  Growth strain: ccdB Survival
  Growth instructions: DB3.1, ccdB Survival
  Copy number: Unknown
Gene/Insert
  Gene/Insert name: None
  Tag / fusion protein: DsRed (C terminal on backbone)
  Cloning method: Gateway Cloning
  Sequencing primers: 5′ GAL1
Terms and licenses: Academic/Nonprofit Terms; Industry Terms: Not Available to Industry
Depositor comments: Type of plasmid: 2-micron. This plasmid contains the Gateway technology from Invitrogen; Invitrogen requires purchasing of Gateway Clonase for carrying out the Gateway recombinational cloning reaction http://www.invitrogen.com Please note that the full plasmid sequence is provided as a reference only, and may not match the exact sequence of the plasmid.
How to cite: pAG425GAL-ccdB-DsRed was a gift from Susan Lindquist (Addgene plasmid # 14369 ; http://n2t.net/addgene:14369 ; RRID:Addgene_14369)
