>Addgene plasmid #14369 | pAG425GAL-ccdB-DsRed | addgene partial sequence | sequence record 20989 | 14369 with pRS_marker
TTCTGACAGAGTAAAATTCTTGGAGGGAACTTTCACCATTATGGGAAATGGTTCAAGAAGGTATTGACTT
AAACTCCATCAAATGGTCAGGTCATTGAGTGTTTTTTATTTGTTGTATTTTTTTTTTTTTAGAGAAAATC
CTCCAATATATAAATTAGGAATCATAGTTTCATGATTTTCTGTTACACCTAACTTTTTGTGTGGTGCCCT
CCTCCTTGTCAATATTAATGTTAAAGTGCAATTCTTTTTCCTTATCACGTTGAGCCATTAGTATCAATTT
GCTTACCTGTATTCCTTTACATCCTCCTTTTTCTCCTTCTTGATAAATGTATGTAGATTGCGTATATAGT
TTCGTCTACCCTATGAACATATTCCATTTTGTAATTTCGTGTCGTTTCTATTATGAATTTCATTTATAAA
GTTTATGTACAAATATCATAAAAAAAGAGAATCTTTTTAAGCAAGGATTTTCTTAACTTCTTCGGCGACA
GCATCACCGACTTCGGTGGTACTGTTGGAACCACCTAAATCACCAGTTCTGATACCTGCATCCAAAACCT
TTTTAACTGCATCTTCAATGGCCTTACCTTCTTCAGGCAAGTTCAATGACAATTTCAACATCATTGCAGC
AGACAAGATAGTGGCGATAGGGTTGACCTTATTCTTTGGCAAATCTGGAGCAGAACCGTGGCATGGTTCG
TACAAACCAAAT
