>Addgene plasmid #14369 | pAG425GAL-ccdB-DsRed | addgene partial sequence | sequence record 20990 | 14369 with GW5
TAAAGTGTAAAGCCTGGGGGTGCCTAATGCGGCCGCCATAGTGACTGGATATGTTGTGTTTTACAGTATT
ATGTAGTCTGTTTTTTATGCAAAATCTAATTTAATATATTGATATTTATATCATTTTACGTTTCTCGTTC
AGCTTTTTTGTACAAACTTGTGATGGGGGATCCACTAGTTCTAGAATCCGGGGTTTTTTCTCCTTGACGT
TAAAGTATAGAGGTATATTAACAATTTTTTGTTGATACTTTTATTACATTTGAATAAGAAGTAATACAAA
CCGAAAATGTTGAAAGTATTAGTTAAAGTGGTTATGCAGTTTTTGCATTTATATATCTGTTAATAGATCA
AAAATCATCGCTTCGCTGATTAATTACCCCAGAAATAAGGCTAAAAAACTAATCGCATTATCATCCTATG
GTTGTTAATTTGATTCGTTCATTTGAAGGTTTGTGGGGCCAGGTTACTGCCAATTTTTCCTCTTCATAAC
CATAAAAGCTAGTATTGTAGAATCTTTATTGTTCGGAGCAGTGCGGCGCGAGGCACATCTGCGTTTCAGG
AACGCGACCGGTGAAGACGAGGACGCACGGAGGAGAGTCTTCCTTCGGAGGGCTGTCACCCGCTCGGCGG
CTTCTAATCCGTACTAGAGCTCCAGCTTTTGTTCCCTTTAGTGAGGGTTAATTGCGCGCTTGGC
