>Addgene plasmid #14369 | pAG425GAL-ccdB-DsRed | addgene partial sequence | sequence record 20991 | 14369 with GW3
GGAGAAGTGGCTGATCTCAGCCACCGCGAAAATGACATCAAAAACGCCATTAACCTGATGTTCTGGGGAA
TATAAATGTCAGGCTCCCTTATACACAGCCAGTCTGCAGGTCGACCATAGTGACTGGATATGTTGTGTTT
TACAGTATTATGTAGTCTGTTTTTTATGCAAAATCTAATTTAATATATTGATATTTATATCATTTTACGT
TTCTCGTTCAGCTTTCTTGTACAAAGTGGTGATGGGCTGCAGGAATTCGATATCAAGCTTAATGGACAAC
ACCGAGGACGTCATCAAGGAGTTCATGCAGTTCAAGGTGCGCATGGAGGGCTCCGTGAACGGCCACTACT
TCGAGATCGAGGGCGAGGGCGAGGGCAAGCCCTACGAGGGCACCCAGACCGCCAAGCTGCAGGTGACCAA
GGGCGGCCCCCTGCCCTTCGCCTGGGACATCCTGTCCCCCCAGTTCCAGTACGGCTCCAAGGCCTACGTG
AAGCACCCCGCCGACATCCCCGACTACATGAAGCTGTCCTTCCCCGAGGGCTTCACCTGGGAGCGCTCCA
TGAACTTCGAGGACGGCGGCGTGGTGGAGGTGCAGCAGGACTCCTCCCTGCAGGACGGCACCTTCATCTA
CAAGGTGAAATTCAAGGGCGTGAACTTCCCCGCC
